>Addgene plasmid #49020 | pICXNH3 | depositor full sequence | sequence record 71975 | pICXNH3 sequence 5054 bps
AGATCTAACATCCAAAGACGAAAGGTTGAATGAAACCTTTTTGCCATCCGACATCCACAGGTCCATTCTC
ACACATAAGTGCCAAACGCAACAGGAGGGGATACACTAGCAGCAGACCGTTGCAAACGCAGGACCTCCAC
TCCTCTTCTCCTCAACACCCACTTTTGCCATCGAAAAACCAGCCCAGTTATTGGGCTTGATTGGAGCTCG
CTCATTCCAATTCCTTCTATTAGGCTACTAACACCATGACTTTATTAGCCTGTCTATCCTGGCCCCCCTG
GCGAGGTTCATGTTTGTTTATTTCCGAATGCAACAAGCTCCGCATTACACCCGAACATCACTCCAGATGA
GGGCTTTCTGAGTGTGGGGTCAAATAGTTTCATGTTCCCCAAATGGCCCAAAACTGACAGTTTAAACGCT
GTCTTGGAACCTAATATGACAAAAGCGTGATCTCATCCAAGATGAACTAAGTTTGGTTCGTTGAAATGCT
AACGGCCAGTTGGTCAAAAAGAAACTTCCAAAAGTCGGCATACCGTTTGTCTTGTTTGGTATTGATTGAC
GAATGCTCAAAAATAATCTCATTAATGCTTAGCGCAGTCTCTCTATCGCTTCTGAACCCCGGTGCACCTG
TGCCGAAACGCAAATGGGGAAACACCCGCTTTTTGGATGATTATGCATTGTCTCCACATTGTATGCTTCC
AAGATTCTGGTGGGAATACTGCTGATAGCCTAACGTTCATGATCAAAATTTAACTGTTCTAACCCCTACT
TGACAGCAATATATAAACAGAAGGAAGCTGCCCTGTCTTAAACCTTTTTTTTTATCATCATTATTAGCTT
ACTTTCATAATTGCGACTGGTTCCAATTGACAAGCTTTTGATTTTAACGACTTTTAACGACAACTTGAGA
AGATCAAAAAACAACTAATTATTCGAAACGAGGAATTCACGTGGCCCAGCCGGCCGTCTCGGATCGGTAC
CATTAACCATGCACCATCATCATCACCATCATCATCATCATTTAGAAGTTTTGTTTCAAGGTCCAAGTAG
AAGAGCGAGCTGCAGACTGGCTGTGTATAAGGGAGCCTGACATTTATATTCCCCAGAACATCAGGTTAAT
GGCGTTTTTGATGTCATTTTCGCGGTGGCTGAGATCAGCCACTTCTTCCCCGATAACGGAGACCGGCACA
CTGGCCATATCGGTGGTCATCATGCGCCAGCTTTCATCCCCGATATGCACCACCGGGTAAAGTTCACGGG
AGACTTTATCTGACAGCAGACGTGCACTGGCCAGGGGGATCACCATCCGTCGCCCGGGCGTGTCAATAAT
ATCACTCTGTACATCCACAAACAGACGATAACGGCTCTCTCTTTTATAGGTGTAAACCTTAAACTGCATT
TCACCAGCCCCTGTTCTCGTCAGCAAAAGAGCCGTTCATTTCAATAAACCGGGCGACCTCAGCCATCCCT
TCCTGATTTTCCGCTTTCCAGCGTTCGGCACGCAGACGACGGGCTTCATTCTGCATGGTTGTGCTTACCA
GACCGGAGATATTGACATCATATATGCCTTGAGCAACTGATAGCTGTCGCTGTCAACTGTCACTGTAATA
CGCTGCTTCATAGCATACCTCTTTTTGACATACTTCGGGTATACATATCAGTATATATTCTTATACCGCA
AAAATCAGCGCGCAAATACGCATACTGTTATCTGGCTTTTAGTAAGCCGGATCCACGCGTTTACGCCCCG
CCCTGCCACTCATCGCAGTACTGTTGTAATTCATTAAGCATTCTGCCGACATGGAAGCCATCACAAACGG
CATGATGAACCTGAATCGCCAGCGGCATCAGCACCTTGTCGCCTTGCGTATAATATTTGCCCATGGTGAA
AACGGGGGCGAAGAAGTTGTCCATATTGGCCACGTTTAAATCAAAACTGGTGAAACTCACCCAGGGATTG
GCTGAGACGAAAAACATATTCTCAATAAACCCTTTAGGGAAATAGGCCAGGTTTTCACCGTAACACGCCA
CATCTTGCGAATATATGTGTAGAAACTGCCGGAAATCGTCGTGGTATTCACTCCAGAGCGATGAAAACGT
TTCAGTTTGCTCATGGAAAACGGTGTAACAAGGGTGAACACTATCCCATATCACCAGCTCACCGTCTTTC
ATTGCCATACGGAATTCCGGATGAGCATTCATCAGGCGGGCAAGAATGTGAATAAAGGCCGGATAAAACT
TGTGCTTATTTTTCTTTACGGTCTTTAAAAAGGCCGTAATATCCAGCTGAACGGTCTGGTTATAGGTACA
TTGAGCAACTGACTGAAATGCCTCAAAATGTTCTTTACGATGCCATTGGGATATATCAACGGTGGTATAT
CCAGTGATTTTTTTCTCCATTTTAGCTTCCTTAGCTCCTGAAAATCTCGACGGATCCTAACTCAAAATCC
ACACATTATACGAGCCGGAAGCATAAAGTGTAAAGCCTGGGGTGCCTAATGCGGCCGCCATAGTGACTGG
ATATGTTGTGTTTTACAGTATTATGTAGTCTGTTTTTTATGCAAAATCTAATTTAATATATTGATATTTA
TATCATTTTACGTTTCTCGTTCAGCTTTTTTGTACAAACTTGTGATATCGAATTCGCTAGCTACCTTTCT
CTTCTTTTTTGGATCTACCTTTCTCTTCTTTTTTGGGGATCCACTAGTTCAGCTCTTCTGCATAATAACT
ATCTAGAACAAAAACTCATCTCAGAAGAGGATCTGAATAGCGCCGTCGACCATCATCATCATCATCATTG
AGTTTGTAGCCTTAGACATGACTGTTCCTCAGTTCAAGTTGGGCACTTACGAGAAGACCGGTCTTGCTAG
ATTCTAATCAAGAGGATGTCAGAATGCCATTTGCCTGAGAGATGCAGGCTTCATTTTTGATACTTTTTTA
TTTGTAACCTATATAGTATAGGATTTTTTTTGTCATTTTGTTTCTTCTCGTACGAGCTTGCTCCTGATCA
GCCTATCTCGCAGCTGATGAATATCTTGTGGTAGGGGTTTGGGAAAATCATTCGAGTTTGATGTTTTTCT
TGGTATTTCCCACTCCTCTTCAGAGTACAGAAGATTAAGTGAGACCTTCGTTTGTGCGGATCCCCCACAC
ACCATAGCTTCAAAATGTTTCTACTCCTTTTTTACTCTTCCAGATTTTCTCGGACTCCGCGCATCGCCGT
ACCACTTCAAAACACCCAAGCACAGCATACTAAATTTTCCCTCTTTCTTCCTCTAGGGTGTCGTTAATTA
CCCGTACTAAAGGTTTGGAAAAGAAAAAAGAGACCGCCTCGTTTCTTTTTCTTCGTCGAAAAAGGCAATA
AAAATTTTTATCACGTTTCTTTTTCTTGAAATTTTTTTTTTTAGTTTTTTTCTCTTTCAGTGACCTCCAT
TGATATTTAAGTTAATAAACGGTCTTCAATTTCTCAAGTTTCAGTTTCATTTTTCTTGTTCTATTACAAC
TTTTTTTACTTCTTGTTCATTAGAAAGAAAGCATAGCAATCTAATCTAAGGGGCGGTGTTGACAATTAAT
CATCGGCATAGTATATCGGCATAGTATAATACGACAAGGTGAGGAACTAAACCATGGCCAAGTTGACCAG
TGCCGTTCCGGTGCTCACCGCGCGCGACGTCGCCGGAGCGGTCGAGTTCTGGACCGACCGGCTCGGGTTC
TCCCGGGACTTCGTGGAGGACGACTTCGCCGGTGTGGTCCGGGACGACGTGACCCTGTTCATCAGCGCGG
TCCAGGACCAGGTGGTGCCGGACAACACCCTGGCCTGGGTGTGGGTGCGCGGCCTGGACGAGCTGTACGC
CGAGTGGTCGGAGGTCGTGTCCACGAACTTCCGGGACGCCTCCGGGCCGGCCATGACCGAGATCGGCGAG
CAGCCGTGGGGGCGGGAGTTCGCCCTGCGCGACCCGGCCGGCAACTGCGTGCACTTCGTGGCCGAGGAGC
AGGACTGACACGTCCGACGGCGGCCCACGGGTCCCAGGCCTCGGAGATCCGTCCCCCTTTTCCTTTGTCG
ATATCATGTAATTAGTTATGTCACGCTTACATTCACGCCCTCCCCCCACATCCGCTCTAACCGAAAAGGA
AGGAGTTAGACAACCTGAAGTCTAGGTCCCTATTTATTTTTTTATAGTTATGTTAGTATTAAGAACGTTA
TTTATATTTCAAATTTTTCTTTTTTTTCTGTACAGACGCGTGTACGCATGTAACATTATACTGAAAACCT
TGCTTGAGAAGGTTTTGGGACGCTCGAAGGCTTTAATTTGCAAGCTGGAGACCAACATGTGAGCAAAAGG
CCAGCAAAAGGCCAGGAACCGTAAAAAGGCCGCGTTGCTGGCGTTTTTCCATAGGCTCCGCCCCCCTGAC
GAGCATCACAAAAATCGACGCTCAAGTCAGAGGTGGCGAAACCCGACAGGACTATAAAGATACCAGGCGT
TTCCCCCTGGAAGCTCCCTCGTGCGCTCTCCTGTTCCGACCCTGCCGCTTACCGGATACCTGTCCGCCTT
TCTCCCTTCGGGAAGCGTGGCGCTTTCTCAATGCTCACGCTGTAGGTATCTCAGTTCGGTGTAGGTCGTT
CGCTCCAAGCTGGGCTGTGTGCACGAACCCCCCGTTCAGCCCGACCGCTGCGCCTTATCCGGTAACTATC
GTCTTGAGTCCAACCCGGTAAGACACGACTTATCGCCACTGGCAGCAGCCACTGGTAACAGGATTAGCAG
AGCGAGGTATGTAGGCGGTGCTACAGAGTTCTTGAAGTGGTGGCCTAACTACGGCTACACTAGAAGGACA
GTATTTGGTATCTGCGCTCTGCTGAAGCCAGTTACCTTCGGAAAAAGAGTTGGTAGCTCTTGATCCGGCA
AACAAACCACCGCTGGTAGCGGTGGTTTTTTTGTTTGCAAGCAGCAGATTACGCGCAGAAAAAAAGGATC
TCAAGAAGATCCTTTGATCTTTTCTACGGGGTCTGACGCTCAGTGGAACGAAAACTCACGTTAAGGGATT
TTGGTCATGAGATC
Features (pLannotate 1.2.2; 17 found; start..end, strand, type, name):
      2..940     +  promoter       AOX1 promoter: Pichia pastoris AOX1; inducible promoter, regulated by methanol
   1097..1399    -  CDS            ccdB: CCDB_ECOLI - Also known as G, letB, letD. Experimental evidence at protein level: Swiss-Prot protein existence level 1. Toxic component of a type II toxin-antitoxin (TA) system, functioning in plasmid maintainence. Responsible for the post- segregational killing (PSK) of plasmid-free cells, also referred to as a plasmid addiction system. Half-life of over 2 hours. Cell killing by CcdB is accompanied by filamentation, defects in chromosome and plasmid segregation, defects in cell division, formation of anucleate cells, decreased DNA synthesis and plasmid loss. Interferes with the activity of DN
   1404..1562    -  CDS            ccdA (fragment): CCDA_ECO57 - Also known as H, letA. Experimental evidence at protein level: Swiss-Prot protein existence level 1. Antitoxin component of a type II toxin-antitoxin (TA) system which inhibits the post-segregational killing (PSK) of plasmid-free cells, also referred to as a plasmid addiction system. Binds to and blocks the activity of CcdB; will also remove bound CcdB protein from the CcdB-GyrA complex by forming a CcdA-CcdB complex, a process termed rejuvenation. Functions as a transcriptional corepressor for the ccdAB operon, repression also requires CcdB (By similarity). From Escherichia coli
   1741..2400    -  CDS            CmR: chloramphenicol acetyltransferase; cat; confers resistance to chloramphenicol
   2401..2430    -  promoter       cat promoter (fragment): promoter of the E. coli cat gene encoding chloramphenicol acetyltransferase
   2454..2484    -  promoter       lac UV5 promoter: E. coli lac promoter with an "up" mutation
   2509..2633    -  protein_bind   attR1: mutant version of attR; recombination site for the Gateway® LR reaction LR Clonase™
   2652..2672    -  CDS            SV40 NLS: nuclear localization signal of SV40 (simian virus 40) large T antigen
   2676..2696    -  CDS            SV40 NLS: nuclear localization signal of SV40 (simian virus 40) large T antigen
   2781..2798    +  CDS            capTEV™ (fragment): composite tag for in vivo biotinylation, TEV protease cleavage, and 6xHis tagging
   2809..2874    +  CDS            AOX1 (fragment): ALOX1_KOMPC - Experimental evidence at protein level: Swiss-Prot protein existence level 1. Major isoform of alcohol oxidase, which catalyzes the oxidation of methanol to formaldehyde and hydrogen peroxide, the first step in the methanol utilization pathway of methylotrophic yeasts. From Komagataella phaffii (strain ATCC 76273 / CBS 7435 / CECT 11047 / NRRL Y-11430 / Wegner 21-1) (Yeast) (Pichia pastoris).
   2878..3124    +  terminator     AOX1 terminator: Pichia pastoris AOX1; transcription terminator for AOX1
   3139..3550    +  promoter       TEF1 promoter: S. cerevisiae TEF1; promoter for EF-1α
   3558..3605    +  promoter       EM7 promoter: synthetic bacterial promoter&nbsp
   3624..3998    +  CDS            BleoR: antibiotic-binding protein; Sh ble from Streptoalloteichus hindustanus; confers resistance to bleomycin, phleomycin, and Zeocin™
   4064..4311    +  terminator     CYC1 terminator: S. cerevisiae CYC1; transcription terminator for CYC1
   4386..4974    -  rep_origin     ori: high-copy-number ColE1/pMB1/pBR322/pUC origin of replication
