[The description below was written by a language model from this plasmid's Addgene catalogue record and pLannotate feature annotations shown in this document.]
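Description:
pICXNH3 is an empty Pichia pastoris expression backbone of 5,054 bp, derived from the Invitrogen pPICZ vector and modified for compatibility with FX cloning. Expression is driven by the methanol-inducible AOX1 promoter and ended by the AOX1 terminator. According to the catalogue entry, a gene placed in the cloning site acquires an N-terminal decahistidine tag followed by a 3C (PreScission) protease cleavage site, so the tag can be used for affinity purification and then removed. These two elements are not called out individually in the feature table.

Between the promoter and terminator sits a counterselection stuffer in reverse orientation. It carries the ccdB toxin gene, a ccdA fragment and a chloramphenicol acetyltransferase gene with a partial cat promoter and a lac UV5 promoter. An adjacent attR1 annotation suggests the stuffer came from a Gateway-type cassette. Because CcdB poisons gyrase in ordinary E. coli, the empty vector is kept in the ccdB-tolerant strain DB3.1 under chloramphenicol plus Zeocin. Replacing the stuffer with an insert removes the toxin, which allows selection against uncut parental vector in standard strains. The short SV40 NLS, capTEV and AOX1 coding-fragment hits flanking the cassette are probably incidental software matches rather than designed functional elements.

Zeocin resistance comes from the Sh ble gene, placed behind tandem TEF1 (yeast) and EM7 (bacterial) promoters with a CYC1 terminator, so one marker serves in both hosts. Replication in E. coli uses a ColE1/pUC-type origin, although the depositor lists the plasmid as low copy. No yeast origin is annotated. The vector belongs to a high-throughput cloning toolkit for structural biology.
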