Addgene plasmid #49020: pICXNH3
Purpose: (Empty Backbone) FX cloning Pichia pastoris expression vector with AOX1 promoter and N-terminal 10x His tag and 3C protease cleavage site
Depositing lab: Raimund Dutzler & Eric Geertsma. Depositing organization: University of Zurich. Publication: A versatile and efficient high-throughput cloning tool for structural biology. Geertsma ER, Dutzler R. Biochemistry. 2011 Apr 19;50(15):3272-8. Epub 2011 Mar 25. 10.1021/bi200178z PubMed 21410291.
Backbone
  Vector backbone: pPICZ
  Backbone manufacturer: Invitrogen
  Backbone size (bp): 5054
  Modifications to backbone: modified for compatibility with FX cloning and added tags/fusion proteins
  Vector type: Yeast Expression
  Promoter: AOX1
  Selectable markers: Zeocin
  Tag / fusion protein: decaHis (10x His) (N terminal on backbone); 3C protease site (PreScission site) (N terminal on backbone)
Growth in bacteria
  Bacterial resistance: Chloramphenicol and Bleocin (Zeocin), 25 & 50 μg/mL
  Growth temperature: 37°C
  Growth strain: DB3.1
  Copy number: Low Copy
Gene/Insert
  Cloning method: Unknown
  Sequencing primers: 5′ AOX1-fwd ('5-GACTGGTTCCAATTGACAAGC-3'); 3′ AOX1-rev (5'-GCAAATGGCATTCTGACATCC-3')
Terms and licenses: Academic/Nonprofit Terms; Industry Terms: Not Available to Industry
Depositor comments: Constructed by Dr. Stephan Schenck, Dutzler lab, Dept of Biochemistry, University of Zurich, Switzerland.
How to cite: pICXNH3 was a gift from Raimund Dutzler & Eric Geertsma (Addgene plasmid # 49020 ; http://n2t.net/addgene:49020 ; RRID:Addgene_49020)
