>Addgene plasmid #49020 | pICXNH3 | addgene partial sequence | sequence record 73282 | CAT-R 5'-GCAACTGACTGAAATGCCTC-3'
TCAACGGTGGTATATCCAGTGATTTTTTTCTCCATTTTAGCTTCCTTAGCTCCTGAAAATCTCGACGGAT
CCTAACTCAAAATCCACACATTATACGAGCCGGAAGCATAAAGTGTAAAGCCTGGGGTGCCTAATGCGGC
CGCCATAGTGACTGGATATGTTGTGTTTTACAGTATTATGTAGTCTGTTTTTTATGCAAAATCTAATTTA
ATATATTGATATTTATATCATTTTACGTTTCTCGTTCAGCTTTTTTGTACAAACTTGTGATATCGAATTC
GCTAGCTACCTTTCTCTTCTTTTTTGGATCTACCTTTCTCTTCTTTTTTGGGGATCCACTAGTTCAGCTC
TTCTGCATAATAACTATCTAGAACAAAAACTCATCTCAGAAGAGGATCTGAATAGCGCCGTCGACCATCA
TCATCATCATCATTGAGTTTGTAGCCTTAGACATGACTGTTCCTCAGTTCAAGTTGGGCACTTACGAGAA
GACCGGTCTTGCTAGATTCTAATCAAGAGGATGTCAGAATGCCATTTGCCTGAGAGATGCAGGCTTCATT
TTTGATACTTTTTTATTTGTAACCTATATAGTATAGGATTTTTTTTGTCATTTTGTTTCTTCTCGTACGA
GCTTGCTCCTGATCAGCCTATCTCGCAGCTGATGAATATCTTGTGGTAGGGGTTTGGGAAAATCATTCGA
GTTTGATGTTTTTCTTGGTATTTCCCACTCCTCTTCAGAGTACAGAAGATTAAGTGAGACCTTCGTTTGT
GCGGATCCCCCACACACCATAGCTTCAAAATGTTTCTACTCCTTTTTTACTCTTCCAGATTTTCTCGGAC
TCCGCGCATCGCCGTACCACTTCAAAACACCCAAGCACAGCATACTAAATTT
