>Addgene plasmid #49020 | pICXNH3 | addgene partial sequence | sequence record 73373 | ccdb-fwd 5'-GCATGATGACCACCGATATG-3'
AGTGGCTGATCTCAGCCACCGCGAAAATGACATCAAAAACGCCATTAACCTGATGTTCTGGGGAATATAA
ATGTCAGGCTCCCTTATACACAGCCAGTCTGCAGCTCGCTCTTCTACTTGGACCTTGAAACAAAACTTCT
AAATGATGATGATGATGGTGATGATGATGGTGCATGGTTAATGGTACCGATCCGAGACGGCCGGCTGGGC
CACGTGAATTCCTCGTTTCGAATAATTAGTTGTTTTTTGATCTTCTCAAGTTGTCGTTAAAAGTCGTTAA
AATCAAAAGCTTGTCAATTGGAACCAGTCGCAATTATGAAAGTAAGCTAATAATGATGATAAAAAAAAAG
GTTTAAGACAGGGCAGCTTCCTTCTGTTTATATATTGCTGTCAAGTAGGGGTTAGAACAGTTAAATTTTG
ATCATGAACGTTAGGCTATCAGCAGTATTCCCACCAGAATCTTGGAAGCATACAATGTGGAGACAATGCA
TAATCATCCAAAAAGCGGGTGTTTCCCCATTTGCGTTTCGGCACAGGTGCACCGGGGTTCAGAAGCGATA
GAGAGACTGCGCTAAGCATTAATGAGATTATTTTTGAGCATTCGTCAATCAATACCAAACAAGACAAACG
GTATGCCGACTTTTGGAAGTTTCTTTTTGACCAACTGGCCGTTAGCATTTCAACGAACCAAACTTAGTTC
ATCTTGGATGAGATCACGCTTTTGTCATATTAGGTTCCAAGACAGCGTTTAAACTGTCAGTTTTGGGCCA
TTTGGGGAACATGAAACTATTTGACCCCACACTCAGAAAGCCCTCATCTGGAGTGATGTTCGGGTGTAAT
GCGGAGCTTGTTGCATTCGGAAATAAACAAACATGAACCTCGCCAGGGGGGCCAGGATAGACAGGCTAAT
AAAGTCATGGTGTTAGTA
